>Addgene plasmid #192996 | HySp5-227 | addgene full sequence | sequence record 378792 | Addgene NGS Result
CGCCATTCTGCCTGGGGACGTCGGAGCAAGCTTGATTTAGGTGACACTATAGAATACAAGCTACTTGTTC
TTTTTGCAGGATCCGCCGCCACCATGACAAACGTGATGCAGGAGAAGGCCACCCTGAATTACTCTCAGAA
GCTGAGCCCTCCCTCCTGCCTGGCATGTAGCGCCGGACAGAAGTGCAACGGCATCAATAAGATCTCTCCT
GTGCTGCTGTCTCCACCCGCAAGCCCAATCTCCTGGCTGTTCCCCCAGAACATCATCCAGTCTCACCCAA
GCAAGGTGTCCATCAATGAGCACCACATCAAGGAGTATTCTGAGCACAGCCAGGCCGACCCCACACGGTT
TGTGAACTACGTGTATAAGAATGTGGATAGCTCCCAGGCCAAGCCTAACCTGATCATCAGGCACGACAAT
ATGGTGTCTAGCACCCAGTCCTACAACAATCGCATCTTCTCCTCTAGCCCCCACCTGACCACAACCAGCC
ACATCTATTCCATGTCTACAAGCATTCCTGCACAGAGCCACGCAGTGGTGCCAAATTCTGTGGCAACCCG
GAGATGCAGGCGCTGCAAGTGTCCAAACTGTATCTCCGGCCAGCAGTCTGAGCCTAATAAGCCAAAGCAG
CAGAACAAGAAGCAGGAGAATACATTTGTGAAGGATACCGTGATCGAAGTGATCAAGGACAACGTGGATG
AGAATTGTGACGAGAGCGTGATGGAGCTGGAGGTGAACGTGGAGAATTACCCCTATGACGTGCCTGATTA
TGCCTAATCTAGAACTATAGTGAGTCGTATTACGTAGATCCAGACATGATAAGATACATTGATGAGTTTG
GACAAACCACAACTAGAATGCAGTGAAAAAAATGCTTTATTTGTGAAATTTGTGATGCTATTGCTTTATT
TGTAACCATTATAAGCTGCAATAAACAAGTTAACAACAACAATTGCATTCATTTTATGTTTCAGGTTCAG
GGGGAGGTGTGGGAGGTTTTTTAATTCGCGGCCGCGGCGCCAATGCATTGGGCCCGGTACCCAGCTTTTG
TTCCCTTTAGTGAGGGTTAATTGCGCGCTTGGCGTAATCATGGTCATAGCTGTTTCCTGTGTGAAATTGT
TATCCGCTCACAATTCCACACAACATACGAGCCGGGAGCATAAAGTGTAAAGCCTGGGGTGCCTAATGAG
TGAGCTAACTCACATTAATTGCGTTGCGCTCACTGCCCGCTTTCCAGTCGGGAAACCTGTCGTGCCAGCT
GCATTAATGAATCGGCCAACGCGCGGGGAGAGGCGGTTTGCGTATTGGGCGCTCTTCCGCTTCCTCGCTC
ACTGACTCGCTGCGCTCGGTCGTTCGGCTGCGGCGAGCGGTATCAGCTCACTCAAAGGCGGTAATACGGT
TATCCACAGAATCAGGGGATAACGCAGGAAAGAACATGTGAGCAAAAGGCCAGCAAAAGGCCAGGAACCG
TAAAAAGGCCGCGTTGCTGGCGTTTTTCCATAGGCTCCGCCCCCCTGACGAGCATCACAAAAATCGACGC
TCAAGTCAGAGGTGGCGAAACCCGACAGGACTATAAAGATACCAGGCGTTTCCCCCTGGAAGCTCCCTCG
TGCGCTCTCCTGTTCCGACCCTGCCGCTTACCGGATACCTGTCCGCCTTTCTCCCTTCGGGAAGCGTGGC
GCTTTCTCATAGCTCACGCTGTAGGTATCTCAGTTCGGTGTAGGTCGTTCGCTCCAAGCTGGGCTGTGTG
CACGAACCCCCCGTTCAGCCCGACCGCTGCGCCTTATCCGGTAACTATCGTCTTGAGTCCAACCCGGTAA
GACACGACTTATCGCCACTGGCAGCAGCCACTGGTAACAGGATTAGCAGAGCGAGGTATGTAGGCGGTGC
TACAGAGTTCTTGAAGTGGTGGCCTAACTACGGCTACACTAGAAGAACAGTATTTGGTATCTGCGCTCTG
CTGAAGCCAGTTACCTTCGGAAAAAGAGTTGGTAGCTCTTGATCCGGCAAACAAACCACCGCTGGTAGCG
GTGGTTTTTTTGTTTGCAAGCAGCAGATTACGCGCAGAAAAAAAGGATCTCAAGAAGATCCTTTGATCTT
TTCTACGGGGTCTGACGCTCAGTGGAACGAAAACTCACGTTAAGGGATTTTGGTCATGAGATTATCAAAA
AGGATCTTCACCTAGATCCTTTTAAATTAAAAATGAAGTTTTAAATCAATCTAAAGTATATATGAGTAAA
CTTGGTCTGACAGTTACCAATGCTTAATCAGTGAGGCACCTATCTCAGCGATCTGTCTATTTCGTTCATC
CATAGTTGCCTGACTCCCCGTCGTGTAGATAACTACGATACGGGAGGGCTTACCATCTGGCCCCAGTGCT
GCAATGATACCGCGAGACCCACGCTCACCGGCTCCAGATTTATCAGCAATAAACCAGCCAGCCGGAAGGG
CCGAGCGCAGAAGTGGTCCTGCAACTTTATCCGCCTCCATCCAGTCTATTAATTGTTGCCGGGAAGCTAG
AGTAAGTAGTTCGCCAGTTAATAGTTTGCGCAACGTTGTTGCCATTGCTACAGGCATCGTGGTGTCACGC
TCGTCGTTTGGTATGGCTTCATTCAGCTCCGGTTCCCAACGATCAAGGCGAGTTACATGATCCCCCATGT
TGTGCAAAAAAGCGGTTAGCTCCTTCGGTCCTCCGATCGTTGTCAGAAGTAAGTTGGCCGCAGTGTTATC
ACTCATGGTTATGGCAGCACTGCATAATTCTCTTACTGTCATGCCATCCGTAAGATGCTTTTCTGTGACT
GGTGAGTACTCAACCAAGTCATTCTGAGAATAGTGTATGCGGCGACCGAGTTGCTCTTGCCCGGCGTCAA
TACGGGATAATACCGCGCCACATAGCAGAACTTTAAAAGTGCTCATCATTGGAAAACGTTCTTCGGGGCG
AAAACTCTCAAGGATCTTACCGCTGTTGAGATCCAGTTCGATGTAACCCACTCGTGCACCCAACTGATCT
TCAGCATCTTTTACTTTCACCAGCGTTTCTGGGTGAGCAAAAACAGGAAGGCAAAATGCCGCAAAAAAGG
GAATAAGGGCGACACGGAAATGTTGAATACTCATACTCTTCCTTTTTCAATATTATTGAAGCATTTATCA
GGGTTATTGTCTCATGAGCGGATACATATTTGAATGTATTTAGAAAAATAAACAAATAGGGGTTCCGCGC
ACATTTCCCCGAAAAGTGCCACCTAAATTGTAAGCGTTAATATTTTGTTAAAATTCGCGTTAAATTTTTG
TTAAATCAGCTCATTTTTTAACCAATAGGCCGAAATCGGCAAAATCCCTTATAAATCAAAAGAATAGACC
GAGATAGGGT
[37 nt withheld, positions 3371-3407]
AAAGAACGTGGACTCCAACGTCAAAGG
[49 nt withheld, positions 3435-3483]
T
[91 nt withheld, positions 3485-3575]
G
[124 nt withheld, positions 3577-3700]
CCCATTCGCCATTCAGGCTGCGCAACTGTTGGGAAGGGCGATCGGTGCGGGCCTCTTCGCTATTACGCCA
GTCGACCGCCAATTCAATATGGCGTATATGGACTCATGCCAATTCAATATGGTGGATCTGGACCTGTGCC
AATTCAATATGGCGTATATGGACTCGTGCCAATTCAATATGGTGGATCTGGACCCCAGCCAATTCAATAT
GGCGGACTTGGCACCATGCCAATAATGGCGGCCATATTGGCTATATGCCAGGATCAATATATAGGCAATA
TCCAATATGGCCCTATGCCAATATGGCTATTGGCCAGGTTCAATACTATGTATTGGCCCTATGCCATATA
GTATTCCATATATGGGTTTTCCTATTGACGTAGATAGCCCCTCCCAATGGGCGGTCCCATATACCATATA
TGGGGCTTCCTAATACCGCCCATAGCCACTCCCCCATTGACGTCAATGGTCTCTATATATGGTCTTTCCT
ATTGACGTCATATGGGCGGTCCTATTGACGTATATGGCGCCTCCCCCATTGACGTCAATTACGGTAAATG
GCCCGCCTGGCTCAATGCCCATTGACGTCAATAGGACCACCCACCATTGACGTCAATGGGATGGCTCATT
GCCCATTCATATCCGTTCTCACGCCCCCTATTGACGTCAATGACGGTAAATGGCCCACTTGGCAGTACAT
CAATATCTATTAATAGTAACTTGGCAAGTACATTACTATTGGAAGTACGCCAGGGTACATTGGCAGTACT
CCCATTGACGTCAATGGCGGTAAATGGCCCGCGATGGCTGCCAAGTACATCCCCATTGACGTCAATGGGG
AGGGGCAATGACGCAAATGGGCGTTCCATTGACGTAAATGGGCGGTAGGCGTGCCTAATGGGAGGTCTAT
ATAAGCAATGCTCGTTTAGGGAAC
Features (pLannotate 1.2.2; 16 found; start..end, strand, type, name):
     35..53      +  promoter       SP6 promoter: promoter for bacteriophage SP6 RNA polymerase
    751..773     +  CDS            3xHA (fragment): three tandem HA epitope tags
    785..802     -  promoter       T7 promoter (fragment): promoter for bacteriophage T7 RNA polymerase
    807..941     -  polyA_signal   SV40 poly(A) signal: SV40 polyadenylation signal
   1054..1072    -  promoter       T3 promoter: promoter for bacteriophage T3 RNA polymerase
   1117..1133    -  protein_bind   lac operator: The lac repressor binds to the lac operator to inhibit transcription in E. coli. This inhibition can be relieved by adding lactose or isopropyl-β-D-thiogalactopyranoside (IPTG). lac repressor encoded by lacI
   1141..1171    -  promoter       lac promoter: promoter for the E. coli lac operon
   1186..1207    -  protein_bind   CAP binding site: CAP binding activates transcription in the presence of cAMP. E. coli catabolite activator protein
   1220..1312    -  CDS            lacI (fragment): lac repressor; lacI; The lac repressor binds to the lac operator to inhibit transcription in E. coli. This inhibition can be relieved by adding lactose or isopropyl-β-D-thiogalactopyranoside (IPTG).
   1495..2083    -  rep_origin     ori: high-copy-number ColE1/pMB1/pBR322/pUC origin of replication
   2254..3114    -  CDS            AmpR: β-lactamase; bla; confers resistance to ampicillin, carbenicillin, and related antibiotics
   3115..3219    -  promoter       AmpR promoter: bla
   3272..3700    -  rep_origin     f1 ori (sequence partly withheld): f1 bacteriophage origin of replication; arrow indicates direction of (+) strand synthesis
   3705..3771    -  CDS            lacZα (fragment): LacZα fragment of β-galactosidase; lacZ fragment
   3778..3933    +  promoter       CMV IE94 promoter (fragment): enhancer/promoter region of simian cytomegalovirus major immediate early transcription unit IE94
   3927..4634    +  promoter       CMV IE94 promoter (fragment): enhancer/promoter region of simian cytomegalovirus major immediate early transcription unit IE94
