[The description below was written by a language model from this plasmid's Addgene catalogue record and pLannotate feature annotations shown in this document.]
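Description:
HySp5-227 is a pCS2-based mammalian expression plasmid of about 4.6 kb carrying a truncated form of the Hydra transcription factor Sp5. The 681 bp insert encodes a version of the protein that lacks both the SP box and the DNA-binding domain, and it is fused at its C terminus to an HA epitope; the feature table detects only a short match to a 3xHA element immediately downstream of the insert region, consistent with an HA tag. The insert itself is not annotated in the feature table, but its expected position lies between the SP6 promoter and the HA fragment.

Expression in vertebrate cells is driven by the simian cytomegalovirus IE94 enhancer/promoter, which runs up to the end of the circular sequence record and so sits just upstream of the SP6 promoter and the coding region. Transcripts are terminated by the SV40 polyadenylation signal. The SP6 promoter located between the CMV element and the insert allows in vitro synthesis of sense RNA from the same plasmid, a standard feature of pCS2 vectors, while the T7 (partial) and T3 promoters flank the downstream side in the opposite orientation. The plasmid is propagated in E. coli through a high-copy ColE1/pUC-type origin with ampicillin selection from the β-lactamase gene. An f1 origin and remnants of lac sequences (lacZα and lacI fragments, lac promoter and operator) are carried over from the backbone.

The record gives the purpose only as encoding this deletion variant. Such a construct is suited to comparing the truncated protein with intact Sp5 to test what the missing domains contribute, with the HA tag allowing detection.
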