Addgene plasmid #192996: HySp5-227
Purpose: Plasmid that encodes for Hydra Sp5, lacking the SP box and DNA binding domain
Depositing lab: Brigitte Galliot. Depositing organization: University of Geneva. Publication: An evolutionarily-conserved Wnt3/beta-catenin/Sp5 feedback loop restricts head organizer activity in Hydra. Vogg MC, Beccari L, Iglesias Olle L, Rampon C, Vriz S, Perruchoud C, Wenger Y, Galliot B. Nat Commun. 2019 Jan 18;10(1):312. doi: 10.1038/s41467-018-08242-2. PubMed 30659200.
Backbone
  Vector backbone: pCS2
  Vector type: Mammalian Expression
Growth in bacteria
  Bacterial resistance: Ampicillin, 100 μg/mL
  Growth temperature: 37°C
  Growth strain: DH5alpha
  Copy number: High Copy
Gene/Insert
  Gene/Insert name: Hydra Sp5
  Species: Hydra
  Insert size (bp): 681
  Mutation: no SP box and DNA binding domain
  Tag / fusion protein: HA (C terminal on insert)
  Cloning method: Unknown
Terms and licenses: Academic/Nonprofit Terms; Industry Terms: Not Available to Industry
How to cite: HySp5-227 was a gift from Brigitte Galliot (Addgene plasmid # 192996 ; http://n2t.net/addgene:192996 ; RRID:Addgene_192996)
